Addgene plasmid #193182: AAV-PB-SRT-tdTomato_BC17
Purpose: Barcoded piggyBac self-reporting transposon with tdTomato marker in AAV backbone
Depositing lab: Rob Mitra. Depositing organization: Washington University in Saint Louis. Publication: Measuring transcription factor binding and gene expression using barcoded self-reporting transposon calling cards and transcriptomes. Lalli M, Yen A, Thopte U, Dong F, Moudgil A, Chen X, Milbrandt J, Dougherty JD, Mitra RD. NAR Genom Bioinform. 2022 Aug 31;4(3):lqac061. doi: 10.1093/nargab/lqac061. eCollection 2022 Sep. PubMed 36062164.
Backbone
  Vector backbone: AAV-PB-SRT-tdTomato
  Vector type: AAV
Growth in bacteria
  Bacterial resistance: Ampicillin, 100 μg/mL
  Growth temperature: 37°C
  Growth strain: NEB Stable
  Copy number: High Copy
Gene/Insert
  Gene/Insert name: Barcoded piggyBac tdTomato SRT
  Species: H. sapiens (human)
  Mutation: Barcode: TGGT
  Cloning method: Gibson Cloning
Terms and licenses: Academic/Nonprofit Terms; Industry Terms: Not Available to Industry
How to cite: AAV-PB-SRT-tdTomato_BC17 was a gift from Rob Mitra (Addgene plasmid # 193182 ; http://n2t.net/addgene:193182 ; RRID:Addgene_193182)
