[The description below was written by a language model from this plasmid's Addgene catalogue record and pLannotate feature annotations shown in this document.]
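Description:
AAV-PB-SRT-tdTomato_BC17 is a 6.5 kb AAV transfer plasmid carrying a barcoded piggyBac self-reporting transposon (SRT) marked with tdTomato. It is propagated in E. coli at high copy from a ColE1/pUC-type origin and selected with ampicillin through the β-lactamase gene. Its recorded growth strain is a recombination-deficient one of the kind commonly used to keep repeat-containing plasmids such as ITR vectors stable. Short fragments annotated as M13 ori, lacZα, T7 promoter, lacI, RSF ori and an rrnB terminator appear to be backbone remnants with no stated function.

Two AAV2 inverted terminal repeats flank the payload, allowing it to be packaged into recombinant AAV for delivery to mammalian cells. Between them, the human EF-1α core promoter with portions of its intron A drives a mammalian codon-optimized tdTomato reading frame. A hammerhead ribozyme annotation, a 5S rRNA-like match and a small bGH poly(A) fragment lie downstream. The piggyBac terminal repeats that define the transposon are not called out by the automated annotation, and neither is the position of the barcode; the catalogue entry records only a four-nucleotide barcode that distinguishes this member (BC17) of a series.

In the self-reporting transposon design, the reporter transcript is not terminated inside the transposon. Once piggyBac transposase has inserted the element, transcription reads through into flanking genomic DNA, so insertion sites can be recovered from RNA. The ribozyme downstream of the transposon is plausibly there to destabilize transcripts from non-transposed copies, though the record does not state this. The associated publication uses these barcoded constructs in "calling cards" assays that measure transcription factor binding alongside gene expression, and tdTomato marks the cells that received the construct.
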