Features (pLannotate 1.2.2; 21 found; start..end, strand, type, name):
     44..78      -  promoter       AmpR promoter (fragment): bla
    104..235     -  rep_origin     M13 ori (fragment): M13 bacteriophage origin of replication; arrow indicates direction of (+) strand synthesis
    256..412     -  CDS            lacZα (fragment): LacZα fragment of β-galactosidase; lacZ fragment
    421..439     +  promoter       T7 promoter: promoter for bacteriophage T7 RNA polymerase
    475..605     -  repeat_region  AAV2 ITR (fragment): inverted terminal repeat of adeno-associated virus serotype 2 inverted
    624..733     +  enhancer       CMV enhancer (fragment): human cytomegalovirus immediate early enhancer
    987..1005    -  misc_feature   MCS (fragment): pBluescript multiple cloning site
   1075..1286    +  promoter       EF-1α core promoter: core promoter for human elongation factor EF-1α
   1287..1400    +  intron         EF-1α intron A (fragment): intron upstream of the start codon of human EF-1α
   2026..2229    +  intron         EF-1α intron A: truncated intron upstream of the start codon of human EF-1α
   2250..3679    +  CDS            tdTomato (fragment): tandem dimeric (pseudo-monomeric) derivative of DsRed (Shaner et al., 2004) mammalian codon-optimized
   4123..4175    +  ncRNA          Hammerhead 1: Accession: RF00163 - Hammerhead ribozyme (type I)
   4216..4334    +  ncRNA          5S rRNA: Accession: RF00001 - 5S ribosomal RNA
   4361..4383    +  polyA_signal   bGH poly(A) signal (fragment): bovine growth hormone polyadenylation signal
   4406..4536    +  repeat_region  AAV2 ITR (fragment): inverted terminal repeat of adeno-associated virus serotype 2 inverted
   4571..4618    -  CDS            lacI (fragment): lac repressor; lacI; The lac repressor binds to the lac operator to inhibit transcription in E. coli. This inhibition can be relieved by adding lactose or isopropyl-β-D-thiogalactopyranoside (IPTG).
   4655..4695    -  rep_origin     RSF ori (fragment): Plasmids containing the RSF 1030 origin of replication can be propagated in E. coli cells that contain additional plasmids with compatible origins.
   4717..4760    +  terminator     rrnB T1 terminator: Escherichia coli rrnB; transcription terminator T1 from the E. coli rrnB gene
   4817..5405    -  rep_origin     ori: high-copy-number ColE1/pMB1/pBR322/pUC origin of replication
   5576..6436    -  CDS            AmpR: β-lactamase; bla; confers resistance to ampicillin, carbenicillin, and related antibiotics
   6437..6500    -  promoter       AmpR promoter: bla
>Addgene plasmid #193182 | AAV-PB-SRT-tdTomato_BC17 | addgene full sequence | sequence record 379024 | Addgene NGS Result
GCTAATAACAGGCCTGCTGGTAATCGCAGGCCTTTTTATTTGGTGTATTTAGAAAAATAAACAAATAGGG
GTTCCGCGCACATTTCCCCGAAAAGTGCCACCTAAATTGTAAGCGTTAATATTTTGTTAAAATTCGCGTT
AAATTTTTGTTAAATCAGCTCATTTTTTAACCAATAGGCCGAAATCGGCAAAATCCCTTATAAATCAAAA
GAATAGACCGAGATAGGGTTGAGTGGCCGCTACAGGGCGCTCCCATTCGCCATTCAGGCTGCGCAACTGT
TGGGAAGGGCGTTTCGGTGCGGGCCTCTTCGCTATTACGCCAGCTGGCGAAAGGGGGATGTGCTGCAAGG
CGATTAAGTTGGGTAACGCCAGGGTTTTCCCAGTCACGACGTTGTAAAACGACGGCCAGTGAGCGCGACG
TAATACGACTCACTATAGGGCGAATTGTAGGCGGAAGGCCGTCAAGGCCGCATGGCTGCGCGCTCGCTCG
CTCACTGAGGCCGCCCGGGCAAAGCCCGGGCGTCGGGCGACCTTTGGTCGCCCGGCCTCAGTGAGCGAGC
GAGCGCGCAGAGAGGGAGTGGCCAACTCCATCACTAGGGGTTCCTATTGACGTCAGATCGCTAAATAATG
ACGTATGTTCCCATAGTAACGCCAATAGGGACTTTCCATTGACGTCAATGGGTGGAGTATTTACGGTAAA
CTGCCCACTTGGCAGTACATCAAGTGTATCATACGTCAAGGCCGCATTTAACCCTAGAAAGATAATCATA
TTGTGACGTACGTTAAAGATAATCATGTGTAAAATTGACGCATGTGTTTTATCGGTCTGTATATCGAGGT
TTATTTATTAATTTGAATAGATATTAAGTTTTATTATATTTACACTTACATACTAATAATAAATTCAACA
AACAATTTATTTATGTTTATTTATTTATTAAAAAAAACAAAAACTCAAAATTTCTTCTATAAAGTAACAA
AACTTTTATCGAATTCCTGCAGCCCAGCTTGATCTTAGGTCCCTCGACGAATTCTCTAGAGAAGAGCATG
CGTGAGGCTCCGGTGCCCGTCAGTGGGCAGAGCGCACATCGCCCACAGTCCCCGAGAAGTTGGGGGGAGG
GGTCGGCAATTGAACCGGTGCCTAGAGAAGGTGGCGCGGGGTAAACTGGGAAAGTGATGTCGTGTACTGG
CTCCGCCTTTTTCCCGAGGGTGGGGGAGAACCGTATATAAGTGCAGTAGTCGCCGTGAACGTTCTTTTTC
GCAACGGGTTTGCCGCCAGAACACAGGTAAGTGCCGTGTGTGGTTCCCGCGGGCCTGGCCTCTTTACGGG
TTATGGCCCTTGCGTGCCTTGAATTACTTCCACGCCCCTGGCTGCAGTACGTGATTCTTGATCCCGAGCT
TCGGGTTGGAAGTGGGTGGGAGAGTTCGAGGCCTTGCGCTTAAGGAGCCCCTTCGCCTCGTGCTTGAGTT
GAGGCCTGGCTTGGGCGCTGGGGCCGCCGCGTGCGAATCTGGTGGCACCTTCGCGCCTGTCTCGCTGCTT
TCGATAAGTCTCTAGCCATTTAAAATTTTTGATGACCTGCTGCGACGCTTTTTTTCTGGCAAGATAGTCT
TGTAAATGCGGGCCAAGATCTGCACACTGGTATTTCGGTTTTTGGGGCCGCGGGCGGCGACGGGGCCCGT
GCGTCCCAGCGCACATGTTCGGCGAGGCGGGGCCTGCGAGCGCGGCCACCGAGAATCGGACGGGGGTAGT
CTCAAGCTGGCCGGCCTGCTCTGGTGCCTGGCCTCGCGCCGCCGTGTATCGCCCCGCCCTGGGCGGCAAG
GCTGGCCCGGTCGGCACCAGTTGCGTGAGCGGAAAGATGGCCGCTTCCCGGCCCTGCTGCAGGGAGCTCA
AAATGGAGGACGCGGCGCTCGGGAGAGCGGGCGGGTGAGTCACCCACACAAAGGAAAAGGGCCTTTCCGT
CCTCAGCCGTCGCTTCATGTGACTCCACGGAGTACCGGGCGCCGTCCAGGCACCTCGATTAGTTCTCGAG
CTTTTGGAGTACGTCGTCTTTAGGTTGGGGGGAGGGGTTTTATGCGATGGAGTTTCCCCACACTGAGTGG
GTGGAGACTGAAGTTAGGCCAGCTTGGCACTTGATGTAATTCTCCTTGGAATTTGCCCTTTTTGAGTTTG
GATCTTGGTTCATTCTCAAGCCTCAGACAGTGGTTCAAAGTTTTTTTCTTCCATTTCAGGTGTCGTGAAA
ACTACGCCAATGGTGAGCAAGGGCGAGGAGGTCATCAAAGAGTTCATGCGCTTCAAGGTGCGCATGGAGG
GCTCCATGAACGGCCACGAGTTCGAGATCGAGGGCGAGGGCGAGGGCCGCCCCTACGAGGGCACCCAGGC
CGCCAAGCTGAAGGTGACCAAGGGCGGCCCCCTGCCCTTCGCCTGGGACATCCTGTCCCCCCAGTTCATG
TACGGCTCCAAGGCGTACGTGAAGCACCCCGCCGACATCCCCGATTACAAGAAGCTGTCCTTCCCCGAGG
GCTTCAAGTGGGAGCGCGTGATGAACTTCGAGGACGGCGGTCTGGTGACCGTGACCCAGGACTCCTCCCT
GCAGGACGGCACGCTGATCTACAAGGTGAAGATGCGCGGCACCAACTTCCCCCCCGACGGCCCCGTAATG
CAGAAGAAGACCATGGGCTGGGAGGCCTCCACCGAGCGCCTGTACCCCCGCGACGGCGTGCTGAAGGGCG
AGATCCACCAGGCCCTGAAGCTGAAGGACGGCGGCCACTACCTGGTGGAGTTCAAGACCATCTACATGGC
CAAGAAGCCCGTGCAACTGCCCGGCTACTACTACGTGGACACCAAGCTGGACATCACCTCCCACAACGAG
GACTACACCATCGTGGAACAGTACGAGCGCTCCGAGGGCCGCCACCACCTGTTCCTGGGGCATGGCACCG
GCAGCACCGGCAGCGGCAGCTCCGGCACCGCCTCCTCCGAGGACAACAACATGGCCGTCATCAAAGAGTT
CATGCGCTTCAAGGTGCGCATGGAGGGCTCCATGAACGGCCACGAGTTCGAGATCGAGGGCGAGGGCGAG
GGCCGCCCCTACGAGGGCACCCAGACCGCCAAGCTGAAGGTGACCAAGGGCGGCCCCCTGCCCTTCGCCT
GGGACATCCTGTCCCCCCAGTTCATGTACGGCTCCAAGGCGTACGTGAAGCACCCCGCCGACATCCCCGA
TTACAAGAAGCTGTCCTTCCCCGAGGGCTTCAAGTGGGAGCGCGTGATGAACTTCGAGGACGGCGGTCTG
GTGACCGTGACCCAGGACTCCTCCCTGCAGGACGGCACGCTGATCTACAAGGTGAAGATGCGCGGCACCA
ACTTCCCCCCCGACGGCCCCGTAATGCAGAAGAAGACCATGGGCTGGGAGGCCTCCACCGAGCGCCTGTA
CCCCCGCGACGGCGTGCTGAAGGGCGAGATCCACCAGGCCCTGAAGCTGAAGGACGGCGGCCACTACCTG
GTGGAGTTCAAGACCATCTACATGGCCAAGAAGCCCGTGCAACTGCCCGGCTACTACTACGTGGACACCA
AGCTGGACATCACCTCCCACAACGAGGACTACACCATCGTGGAACAGTACGAGCGCTCCGAGGGCCGCCA
CCACCTGTTCCTGTACGGCATGGACGAGCTGTACAAGTAATCGATAACAACTCGAGTACCGGCTTAAGTG
ATAGATCGGAAGAGCGGTTCAGCAGGAATGCCGAGACCGGTTTAAACTCAGTGTCCATAGCGACGCCGGC
GCGATAAGCTATCTATAACAAGAAAATATATATATAATAAGTTATCACGTAAGTAGAACATGAAATAACA
ATATAATTATCGTATGAGTTAAATCTTAAAAGTCACGTAAAAGATAATCATGCGTCATTTTGACTCACGC
GGTCGTTATAGTTCAAAATCAGTGACACTTACCGCATTGACAAGCACGCCTCACGGGAGCTCCAAGCGGC
GACTGAGATGTCCTAAATGCACAGCGACGGATTCGCGCTATTTAGAAAGAGAGAGCAATATTTCAAGAAT
GCATGCGTCAATTTTACGCAGACTATCTTTTGGTGGTTAAGAGCTCATCTGAGATGCAGGTACATCCCAC
TGATGAGTCCCAAATAGGACGAAACGCGCTTCGGTGCGTCTGGGATTCCACTGCTATCCACGCGGCCGCA
CGGCATTACGTTAGACGTCTAGGCCACACCACCCTGAAGGCGCCTGCTCGCCTCTGATCTGTTGAAGCTA
AGCAGGGTCGGTCCTGGTTAGTACTTGGATGGGACTCCGCCTGGTAATAGCCGGTACCGTAGGCTTGCAT
GGTCATAGCTGTTTCCTTGCGCTGGGGATGCGGTGGGCTCTATAGAGAGTCGATCGTGTGATCGAAGGAA
CCCCTAGTGATGGAGTTGGCCACTCCCTCTCTGCGCGCTCGCTCGCTCACTGAGGCCGGGCGACCAAAGG
TCGCCCGACGCCCGGGCTTTGCCCGGGCGGCCTCAGTGAGCGAGCGAGCGCGCAGCATGTAGAGACTGGG
CCTCATGGGCCTTCCGCCTATCACTGCCCGCTTTCCAGTCGGGAAACCTGTCGTGCCAGCTGCATTAACA
TGGTCATAGCTGTTTCCTTGCGTATTGGGCGCTCTCCGCTTCCTCGCTCACTGACTCGCTGCGCTCGGTC
GTTCGGGTAAAGCCTGGGGTGCCTAAATAAAACGAAAGGCCCAGTCTTCCGACTGAGCCTTTCGTTTTAT
TGAGCAAAAGGCCAGCAAAAGGCCAGGAACCGTAAAAAGGCCGCGTTGCTGGCGTTTTTCCATAGGCTCC
GCCCCCCTGACGAGCATCACAAAAATCGACGCTCAAGTCAGAGGTGGCGAAACCCGACAGGACTATAAAG
ATACCAGGCGTTTCCCCCTGGAAGCTCCCTCGTGCGCTCTCCTGTTCCGACCCTGCCGCTTACCGGATAC
CTGTCCGCCTTTCTCCCTTCGGGAAGCGTGGCGCTTTCTCATAGCTCACGCTGTAGGTATCTCAGTTCGG
TGTAGGTCGTTCGCTCCAAGCTGGGCTGTGTGCACGAACCCCCCGTTCAGCCCGACCGCTGCGCCTTATC
CGGTAACTATCGTCTTGAGTCCAACCCGGTAAGACACGACTTATCGCCACTGGCAGCAGCCACTGGTAAC
AGGATTAGCAGAGCGAGGTATGTAGGCGGTGCTACAGAGTTCTTGAAGTGGTGGCCTAACTACGGCTACA
CTAGAAGAACAGTATTTGGTATCTGCGCTCTGCTGAAGCCAGTTACCTTCGGAAAAAGAGTTGGTAGCTC
TTGATCCGGCAAACAAACCACCGCTGGTAGCGGTGGTTTTTTTGTTTGCAAGCAGCAGATTACGCGCAGA
AAAAAAGGATCTCAAGAAGATCCTTTGATCTTTTCTACGGGGTCTGACGCTCAGTGGAACGAAAACTCAC
GTTAAGGGATTTTGGTCATGAGATTATCAAAAAGGATCTTCACCTAGATCCTTTTAAATTAAAAATGAAG
TTTTAAATCAATCTAAAGTATATATGAGTAAACTTGGTCTGACAGTTACCAATGCTTAATCAGTGAGGCA
CCTATCTCAGCGATCTGTCTATTTCGTTCATCCATAGTTGCCTGACTCCCCGTCGTGTAGATAACTACGA
TACGGGAGGGCTTACCATCTGGCCCCAGTGCTGCAATGATACCGCGAGAACCACGCTCACCGGCTCCAGA
TTTATCAGCAATAAACCAGCCAGCCGGAAGGGCCGAGCGCAGAAGTGGTCCTGCAACTTTATCCGCCTCC
ATCCAGTCTATTAATTGTTGCCGGGAAGCTAGAGTAAGTAGTTCGCCAGTTAATAGTTTGCGCAACGTTG
TTGCCATTGCTACAGGCATCGTGGTGTCACGCTCGTCGTTTGGTATGGCTTCATTCAGCTCCGGTTCCCA
ACGATCAAGGCGAGTTACATGATCCCCCATGTTGTGCAAAAAAGCGGTTAGCTCCTTCGGTCCTCCGATC
GTTGTCAGAAGTAAGTTGGCCGCAGTGTTATCACTCATGGTTATGGCAGCACTGCATAATTCTCTTACTG
TCATGCCATCCGTAAGATGCTTTTCTGTGACTGGTGAGTACTCAACCAAGTCATTCTGAGAATAGTGTAT
GCGGCGACCGAGTTGCTCTTGCCCGGCGTCAATACGGGATAATACCGCGCCACATAGCAGAACTTTAAAA
GTGCTCATCATTGGAAAACGTTCTTCGGGGCGAAAACTCTCAAGGATCTTACCGCTGTTGAGATCCAGTT
CGATGTAACCCACTCGTGCACCCAACTGATCTTCAGCATCTTTTACTTTCACCAGCGTTTCTGGGTGAGC
AAAAACAGGAAGGCAAAATGCCGCAAAAAAGGGAATAAGGGCGACACGGAAATGTTGAATACTCATACTC
TTCCTTTTTCAATATTATTGAAGCATTTATCAGGGTTATTGTCTCATGAGCGGATACATATTTGAA
